>Addgene plasmid #236859 | NanoBRET Assay Vector, NanoLuc-KRAS(G12V) | addgene full sequence | sequence record 486819 | Addgene NGS Result
ATGCCAGGCGGGCCATTTACCGTCATTGACGTCAATAGGGGGCGGACTTGGCATATGATACACTTGATGT
ACTGCCAAGTGGGCAGTTTACCGTAAATACTCCACCCATTGACGTCAATGGAAAGTCCCTATTGGCGTTA
CTATGGGAACATACGTCATTATTGACGTCAATGGGCGGGGGTCGTTGGGCGGTCAGCCAGGCGGGCCATT
TACCGTAAGTTATGTAACGCGGAACTCCATATATGGGCTATGAACTAATGACCCCGTAATTGATTACTAT
TAATAACTAGTCAATAATCAATGCCAACATGGCGGTCATATTGGACATGAGCCAATATAAATGTACATAT
TATGATATAGATACAACGTATGCAATGGCCAATAGCCAATATTGATTTATGCTATATAACCAATGAATAA
TATGGCTAATGGCCAATATTGAAGATCTCGATCCTCTACGCCGGACGCATCGTGGCCGGAGTACTGCGGT
TTATCTCGATGGCTACGAGGGCAGACAGTAAGTGGATTTACCATAATCCCTTAATTGTACGCACCGCTAA
AACGCGTTCAGCGCGATCACGGCAGCAGACAGGTAAAAATGGCAACAAACCACCCGAAAAACTGCCGCAA
TCGCGCCTGATAAATTTTAACCGTATGAATACCTATGCAACCAGAGGGTACAGGCCACATTACCCCCACT
TAATCCACTGAAGCTGCCATTTTTCATGGTTTCACCATCCCAGCGAAGGGCCATCCAGCGTGCGTTCCTG
TATTTCCGGACTATAAAAGGATCTAGGTGAAGATCCTTTTTGATAATCTCATGACCAAAATCCCTTAACG
TGAGTTTTCGTTCCACTGAGCGTCAGACCCCGTAGAAAAGATCAAAGGATCTTCTTGAAATCCTTTTTTT
CTGCGCGTAATCTGCTGCTTGCAAACAAAAAAACCACCGCTACCAGCGGTGGTTTGTTTGCCGGATCAAG
AGCTACCAACTCTTTTTCCGAAGGTAACTGGCTTCAGCAGAGCGCAGATACCAAATACTGTCCTTCTAGT
GTAGCCGTAGTTAGGCCACCACTTCAAGAACTCTGTAGCACCGCCTACATACCTCGCTCTGCTAATCCTG
TTACCAGTGGCTGCTGCCAGTGGCGATAAGTCGTGTCTTACCGGGTTGGACTCAAGACGATAGTTACCGG
ATAAGGCGCAGCGGTCGGGCTGAACGGGGGGTTCGTGCACACAGCCCAGCTTGGAGCGAACGACCTACAC
CGAACTGAGATACCTACAGCGTGAGCTATGAGAAAGCGCCACGCTTCCCGAAGGGAGAAAGGCGGACAGG
TATCCGGTAAGCGGCAGGGTCGGAACAGGAGAGCGCACGAGGGAGCTTCCAGGGGGAAACGCCTGGTATC
TTTATAGTCCTGTCGGGTTTCGCCACCTCTGACTTGAGCGTCGATTTTTGTGATGCTCGTCAGGGGGGCG
GAGCCTATGGAAAAACGCCAGCAACGCGGCCTTTTTACGGTTCCTGGCCTTTTGCTGGCCTTTTGCTCAC
ATGTTCTTTCCTGCGTTATCCCCTGATTCTGTGGATAACCGTATTACCGCCTTTGAGTGAGCTGATACCG
GGTAGAAAGCCAGTCCGCAGAAACGGTGCTGACCCCGGATGAATGTCAGCTACTGGGCTATCTGGACAAG
GGAAAACGCAAGCGCAAAGAGGATCCTTATCGCTATCGATTCACACAAAAAACCAACACACAGATGTAAT
GAAAATAAAGATATTTTATTGCGGCCATCGTGATGGCAGGTTGGGCGTCGCTTGGTCGGTCATTTCGAAC
CCCAGAGTCCCGCTCAGAAGAACTCGTCAAGAAGGCGATAGAAGGCGATGCGCTGCGAATCGGGAGCGGC
GATACCGTAAAGCACGAGGAAGCGGTCAGCCCATTCGCCGCCAAGCTCTTCAGCAATATCACGGGTAGCC
AACGCTATGTCCTGATAGCGGTCCGCCACACCCAGCCGGCCACAGTCGATGAATCCAGAAAAGCGGCCAT
TTTCCACCATGATATTCGGCAAGCAGGCATCGCCATGGGTCACGACGAGATCCTCGCCGTCGGGCATGCG
CGCCTTGAGCCTGGCGAACAGTTCGGCTGGCGCGAGCCCCTGATGCTCTTCGTCCAGATCATCCTGATCG
ACAAGACCGGCTTCCATCCGAGTACGTGCTCGCTCGATGCGATGTTTCGCTTGGTGGTCGAATGGGCAGG
TAGCCGGATCAAGCGTATGCAGCCGCCGCATTGCATCAGCCATGATGGATACTTTCTCGGCAGGAGCAAG
GTGAGATGACAGGAGATCCTGCCCCGGCACTTCGCCCAATAGCAGCCAGTCCCTTCCCGCTTCAGTGACA
ACGTCGAGCACAGCTGCGCAAGGAACGCCCGTCGTGGCCAGCCACGATAGCCGCGCTGCCTCGTCCTGCA
GTTCATTCAGGGCACCGGACAGGTCGGTCTTGACAAAAAGAACCGGGCGCCCCTGCGCTGACAGCCGGAA
CACGGCGGCATCAGAGCAGCCGATTGTCTGTTGTGCCCAGTCATAGCCGAATAGCCTCTCCACCCAAGCG
GCCGGAGAACCTGCGTGCAATCCATCTTGTTCAATCATGATCTGCCTCCTGGGTTTAGTTCCTCACCTTG
TCGTATTATACTATGCCGATATACTATGCCGATGATTAATTGTCAACAGTTAATTAAGCTTTTTGCAAAA
GCCTAGGCCTCCAAAAAAGCCTCCTCACTACTTCTGGAATAGCTCAGAGGCCGAGGCGGCCTCGGCCTCT
GCATAAATAAAAAAAATTAGTCAGCCATGGGGCGGAGAATGGGCGGAACTGGGCGGAGTTAGGGGCGGGA
TGGGCGGAGTTAGGGGCGGGACTATGGTTGCTGACTAATTGAGATGCATGCTTTGCATACTTCTGCCTGC
TGGGGAGCCTGGGGACTTTCCACACCTGGTTGCTGACTAATTGAGATGCATGCTTTGCATACTTCTGCCT
GCTGGGGAGCCTGGGGACTTTCCACACCCTAACTGACACACATTCCACAGCTGGTTCTTTCCGCCTCAGA
AGGTACCTAACCAAGTTCCTCTTTCAGAGGTTATTTCAGGCCATGGTGCTGCGCAGATCCGCGTATGCGG
TGTGAAATACCGCACAGATGCGTAAGGAGAAAATACCGCATCAGGAAATTGTAAGCGTTAATATTTTGTT
AAAATTCGATTTTACCACATTTGTAGAGGTTTTACTTGCTTAAAAAAACCTCCCACATCTCCCCCTGAAC
CTGAAACATAAAATGAATGCAATTGTTGTTGTTAACTTGTTTATTGCAGCTTATAATGGTTACAAATAAA
GCAATAGCATCACAAATTTCACAAATAAAGCATTTTTTTCACTGCATTCTAGTTGTGGTTTGTCCAAACT
CATCAATGTATCTTATCATGTCTGCTCGAAGCGGCCGCCCCAAGGGGTTATGCTAGTTATTGCTCAGCGG
TGGCAGCAGCCAACTCAGCTTCCTTTCGGGCTTTGTTAGCAGCCGGATCAGCTTGCATGCCTGCAGGTCG
ACTCTAGAGGATCCCCGGGTACCGAGCCCGAATTCGTTTAAACTTACATAATTACACACTTTGTCTTTGA
CTTCTTTTTCTTCTTTTTACCATCTTTGCTCATCTTTTCTTTATGTTTTCGAATTTCTCGAACTAATGTA
TAGAAGGCATCATCAACACCCTGTCTTGTCTTTGCTGATGTTTCAATAAAAGGAATTCCATAACTTCTTG
CTAAGTCCTGAGCCTGTTTTGTGTCTACTGTTCTAGAAGGCAAATCACATTTATTTCCTACTAGGACCAT
AGGTACATCTTCAGAGTCCTTAACTCTTTTAATTTGTTCTCTATAATGGTGAATATCTTCAAATGATTTA
GTATTATTTATGGCAAATACACAAAGAAAGCCCTCCCCAGTCCTCATGTACTGGTCCCTCATTGCACTGT
ACTCCTCTTGACCTGCTGTGTCGAGAATATCCAAGAGACAGGTTTCTCCATCAATTACTACTTGCTTCCT
GTAGGAATCCTCTATTGTTGGATCATATTCGTCCACAAAATGATTCTGAATTAGCTGTATCGTCAAGGCA
CTCTTGCCTACGCCAACAGCTCCAACTACCACAAGTTTATATTCAGTCATGGCGATCGCGCCGCTCGAGC
CCGCCAGAATGCGTTCGCACAGCCGCCAGCCGGTCACTCCGTTGATGGTTACTCGGAACAGCAGGGAGCC
GTCGGGGTTGATCAGGCGCTCGTCGATAATTTTGTTGCCGTTCCACAGGGTCCCTGTTACAGTGATCTTT
TTGCCGTCGAACACGGCGATGCCTTCATACGGCCGTCCGAAATAGTCGATCATGTTCGGCGTAACCCCGT
CGATTACCAGTGTGCCATAGTGCAGGATCACCTTAAAGTGATGATCATCCACAGGGTACACCACCTTAAA
AATTTTTTCGATCTGGCCCATTTGGTCGCCGCTCAGACCTTCATACGGGATGATGACATGGATGTCGATC
TTCAGCCCATTTTCACCGCTCAGGACAATCCTTTGGATCGGAGTTACGGACACCCCGAGATTCTGAAACA
AACTGGACACACCTCCCTGTTCAAGGACTTGGTCCAGGTTGTAGCCGGCTGTCTGTCGCCAGTCCCCAAC
GAAATCTTCGAGTGTGAAGACCATGGTGAGCGCTAGCCCTATAGTGAGTCGTATTAATACTCTAGCCTTA
AGAGCTGTAATTGAACTGGGAGTGGACACCTGTGGAGAGAAAGGCAAAGTGGATGTCAGTAAGACCAATA
GGTGCCTATCAGAAACGCAAGAGTCTTCTCTGTCTCGACAAGCCCAGTTTCTATTGGTCTCCTTAAACCT
GTCTTGTAACCTTGATACTTACCTGCCCAGTGCCTCACGACCAACTTCTGCAGCTTAAGTTCGAGACTGT
TGTGTCAGAAGCACTGACTGCGTTAGCAATTTAACTGTGATAAACTACCGCAATAAAGCTTCTAGTGATC
TGACGGTTCACTAAACCAGCTCTGCTTATATAGACCTCCCACCGTACACGCCTACCGCCCATTTGCGTCA
ACGGGGCGGGGTTATTACGACATTTTGGAAAGTCCCGTTGATTTTGGTGCCAAAACAAACTCCCATTGAC
GTCAATGGGGTGGAGACTTGGAAATCCCCGTGAGTCAAACCGCTATCCACGCCCATTGGTGTACTGCCAA
AACCGCATCACCATGGTAATAGCGATGACTAATACGTAGATGTACTGCCAAGTAGGAAAGTCCCGTAAGG
TCATGTACTGGGCATA
Features (pLannotate 1.2.2; 20 found; start..end, strand, type, name):
    496..779     -  misc_feature   cer region: ColE1-derived recombination site that helps to maintain plasmids as monomers
    895..1483    +  rep_origin     ori: high-copy-number ColE1/pMB1/pBR322/pUC origin of replication
   1612..1701    +  CDS            tnpA (fragment): TN5P_ECOLX - Also known as tnp. Experimental evidence at protein level: Swiss-Prot protein existence level 1. Mediates transposition of transposon Tn5 by a 'cut and paste' mechanism. First, the monomeric transposase binds the 19 bp inverted DNA repeats flanking the transposon. Then, dimerization of the DNA- bound transposase creates a synaptic DNA complex. After nicking of the first DNA strand, excision of the transposon proceeds through a series of intermediates. The transposase then mediates the insertion of the transposon at a new site by strand transfer. The activity of the wild- type tran
   1722..1770    -  polyA_signal   poly(A) signal: synthetic polyadenylation signal
   1837..2628    -  CDS            neo: KKA2_KLEPN - Also known as kan, nptII. Experimental evidence at protein level: Swiss-Prot protein existence level 1. Resistance to kanamycin, neomycin, paromomycin, ribostamycin, butirosin and gentamicin B. From Klebsiella pneumoniae.
   2660..2707    -  promoter       EM7 promoter: synthetic bacterial promoter&nbsp
   2722..3079    -  promoter       SV40 promoter: SV40 enhancer and early promoter
   3144..3195    +  misc_feature   bom (fragment): basis of mobility region from pBR322
   3196..3228    -  rep_origin     M13 ori (fragment): M13 bacteriophage origin of replication; arrow indicates direction of (+) strand synthesis
   3233..3301    +  CDS            large T antigen (fragment): large T antigen from SV40 (simian virus 40)
   3324..3445    +  polyA_signal   SV40 poly(A) signal: SV40 polyadenylation signal
   3467..3486    -  terminator     T7 terminator (fragment): transcription terminator for bacteriophage T7 RNA polymerase
   3494..3543    -  CDS            SET1 (fragment): solubility-enhancement tag derived from T7 phage gene 10B
   3550..3605    -  misc_feature   MCS: pUC18/19 multiple cloning site
   3614..4180    -  CDS            K-Ras (G12V): human oncoprotein generated by the G12V mutation in the small GTPase K-Ras
   4202..4714    -  CDS            Nluc: NanoLuc® luciferase human codon-optimized
   4728..4746    -  promoter       T7 promoter: promoter for bacteriophage T7 RNA polymerase
   4790..4922    -  intron         chimeric intron: chimera between introns from human β-globin and immunoglobulin heavy chain genes
   5061..5260    -  promoter       CMV promoter: human cytomegalovirus (CMV) immediate early promoter
   5262..303     -  enhancer       CMV enhancer (across the origin): human cytomegalovirus immediate early enhancer
