[The description below was written by a language model from this plasmid's Addgene catalogue record and pLannotate feature annotations shown in this document.]
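Description:
NanoBRET Assay Vector, NanoLuc-KRAS(G12V) is a 5.3 kb mammalian expression plasmid that produces human KRAS carrying the oncogenic G12V substitution, fused at its N terminus to NanoLuc luciferase. It replicates in E. coli from a high-copy ColE1/pUC-type origin, and a cer recombination site helps keep the plasmid monomeric. A single neo (nptII) gene serves both hosts. It is preceded by tandem SV40 early and EM7 promoters and followed by a synthetic polyadenylation signal, so it confers kanamycin resistance in bacteria and G418 resistance in mammalian cells.

The expression cassette consists of the CMV immediate-early enhancer and promoter, a chimeric β-globin/immunoglobulin intron that promotes efficient processing of the transcript, and a T7 promoter that could allow in vitro transcription. These are followed by the human codon-optimized Nluc coding sequence, then K-Ras(G12V), with a short multiple cloning site remnant downstream. An SV40 poly(A) signal is annotated beyond the cassette, though on the opposite strand in the automated table. Several other small hits (tnpA, SET1, large T antigen, bom, M13 ori and T7 terminator fragments) are probably backbone remnants rather than functional parts.

The catalogue entry names two parent backbones and lists a C-terminal HaloTag, but no HaloTag coding sequence is annotated in the sequenced plasmid. The table therefore supports only the NanoLuc-KRAS fusion.

As the name suggests, the fusion serves as the luminescent energy donor in NanoBRET assays. In these assays, energy transfer from NanoLuc to a nearby fluorescent acceptor reports molecular proximity in live cells. The record does not specify the acceptor or the particular assay format.
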