Addgene plasmid #236859: NanoBRET Assay Vector, NanoLuc-KRAS(G12V)
Purpose: Express NanoLuc(R)-KRAS(G12V) in Mammalian Cells under a CMV promoter
Depositing lab: Promega Corporation.
Backbone
  Vector backbone: pFN224C NanoLuc(R) CMV-Neo BiBRET-Balanced Vector and pFC221K HaloTag(R) CMV-Blast BiBRET Vector
  Vector type: Mammalian Expression
  Selectable markers: Neomycin (select with G418)
Growth in bacteria
  Bacterial resistance: Kanamycin, 50 μg/mL
  Growth temperature: 37°C
  Growth strain: DH5alpha
  Copy number: High Copy
Gene/Insert
  Gene/Insert name: KRAS
  Species: H. sapiens (human)
  Mutation: G12V
  Entrez Gene: KRAS (a.k.a. 'C-K-RAS, C-K-RAS, CFC2, K-RAS2A, K-RAS2B, K-RAS4A, K-RAS4B, K-Ras, K-Ras 2, KI-RAS, KRAS1, KRAS2, NS, NS3, OES, RALD, RASK2, c-Ki-ras, c-Ki-ras2)
  Promoter: CMV
  Tag / fusion protein: NanoLuc (R) (N terminal on backbone); HaloTag (R) (C terminal on backbone)
  Cloning method: Other
Terms and licenses: Academic/Nonprofit Terms; Industry Terms
How to cite: NanoBRET Assay Vector, NanoLuc-KRAS(G12V) was a gift from Promega Corporation (Addgene plasmid # 236859 ; http://n2t.net/addgene:236859 ; RRID:Addgene_236859)
